Addgene plasmid #194772: CMV-NanoLuc-BRAF-CAT
Purpose: Mammalian expression construct encoding the BRAF catalytic (CAT) domain (AA 435-766) with an N-terminal NanoLuc tag.
Depositing lab: Deborah Morrison. Depositing organization: National Cancer Institute (NCI). Publication: RASopathy mutations provide functional insight into the BRAF cysteine-rich domain and reveal the importance of autoinhibition in BRAF regulation. Spencer-Smith R, Terrell EM, Insinna C, Agamasu C, Wagner ME, Ritt DA, Stauffer J, Stephen AG, Morrison DK. Mol Cell. 2022 Nov 17;82(22):4262-4276.e5. doi: 10.1016/j.molcel.2022.10.016. Epub 2022 Nov 7. PubMed 36347258.
Backbone
  Vector backbone: pDest-303
  Total vector size (bp): 9633
  Vector type: Mammalian Expression
  Selectable markers: Neomycin (select with G418)
Growth in bacteria
  Bacterial resistance: Ampicillin, 100 μg/mL
  Growth temperature: 37°C
  Growth strain: DH5alpha
  Copy number: High Copy
Gene/Insert
  Gene/Insert name: BRAF catalytic (CAT) domain (AA 435-766)
  Species: H. sapiens (human)
  Insert size (bp): 1000
  Entrez Gene: BRAF (a.k.a. B-RAF1, B-raf, BRAF-1, BRAF1, NS7, RAFB1)
  Promoter: CMV51
  Tag / fusion protein: NanoLuc (N terminal on insert)
  Cloning method: Restriction Enzyme; 5′ cloning site BsrGI (not destroyed); 3′ cloning site BsrGI (not destroyed)
  Sequencing primers: 5′ CMV-F
Terms and licenses: Academic/Nonprofit Terms; Industry Terms: Not Available to Industry
How to cite: CMV-NanoLuc-BRAF-CAT was a gift from Deborah Morrison (Addgene plasmid # 194772 ; http://n2t.net/addgene:194772 ; RRID:Addgene_194772)
