[The description below was written by a language model from this plasmid's Addgene catalogue record and pLannotate feature annotations shown in this document.]
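Description:
CMV-NanoLuc-BRAF-CAT is a mammalian expression plasmid built on the Gateway-type destination backbone pDest-303. It encodes the catalytic (kinase) domain of human BRAF, residues 435–766, fused at its N terminus to NanoLuc luciferase. It is maintained in E. coli as a high-copy plasmid through a ColE1/pUC-type origin with ampicillin resistance (AmpR under its own bla promoter). An f1 origin and remnants of lac regulatory sequence are also carried in the backbone. For selection in mammalian cells, an SV40 early promoter drives a neomycin phosphotransferase gene followed by an SV40 polyadenylation signal, conferring G418 resistance. The feature table also shows an Epstein-Barr virus oriP element, which can support episomal maintenance in cells that supply EBNA1; no EBNA1 gene is annotated on the plasmid itself.

The expression cassette consists of the CMV immediate-early enhancer and promoter (listed in the catalogue as CMV51), followed by the NanoLuc coding sequence, annotated by homology to the Oplophorus luciferase catalytic subunit. A short Gateway recombination scar links this to the roughly 1 kb BRAF fragment, which is followed by a second att remnant and the bovine growth hormone polyadenylation signal. The automated annotation matches the kinase fragment to mouse Braf, but the catalogue gives the species as human, and this most likely reflects high sequence conservation. The sequenced record is 8,905 nt, somewhat shorter than the 9,633 bp total size listed.

NanoLuc fusions commonly serve as the light-emitting donor in bioluminescence resonance energy transfer assays. The associated publication concerns BRAF autoinhibition and the cysteine-rich domain, which is consistent with using this construct to monitor interactions of the catalytic domain with BRAF regulatory regions in live cells. The record itself, however, states only mammalian expression of the tagged domain.
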