Features (pLannotate 1.2.2; 24 found; start..end, strand, type, name):
    204..1993    -  rep_origin     oriP: Epstein-Barr virus oriP replication origin (Yates et al., 2000)
   2014..2066    -  misc_feature   bom (fragment): basis of mobility region from pBR322
   2199..2219    +  protein_bind   attB4: mutant version of attB; core recombination site for the Gateway® BP reaction BP Clonase™
   2230..2533    +  enhancer       CMV enhancer: human cytomegalovirus immediate early enhancer
   2535..2734    +  promoter       CMV promoter: human cytomegalovirus (CMV) immediate early promoter
   2769..3341    +  CDS            LUCI_OPLGR: Experimental evidence at protein level: Swiss-Prot protein existence level 1. Catalytic subunit of oplophorus-luciferin 2-monooxygenase. Oxidoreductase that converts coelenterazine (the oplophorus luciferin) to coelenteramide under emission of blue light with a maximum at 454 nm. Is also active with bisdeoxycoelenterazine. From Oplophorus gracilirostris (Luminous shrimp).
   3349..3366    +  protein_bind   attL1 (fragment): mutant version of attL; recombination site for the Gateway® LR reaction LR Clonase™
   3375..4370    +  CDS            Braf (fragment): BRAF_MOUSE - Also known as B-raf. Experimental evidence at protein level: Swiss-Prot protein existence level 1. Involved in the transduction of mitogenic signals from the cell membrane to the nucleus. Phosphorylates MAP2K1, and thereby activates the MAP kinase signal transduction pathway. May play a role in the postsynaptic responses of hippocampal neurons. From Mus musculus (Mouse).
   4378..4395    -  protein_bind   attL2 (fragment): mutant version of attL; recombination site for the Gateway® LR reaction LR Clonase™
   4458..4476    -  promoter       SP6 promoter: promoter for bacteriophage SP6 RNA polymerase
   4502..4726    +  polyA_signal   bGH poly(A) signal: bovine growth hormone polyadenylation signal
   4730..4751    +  promoter       SV40 promoter (fragment): SV40 enhancer and early promoter
   4772..5200    +  rep_origin     f1 ori (sequence partly withheld): f1 bacteriophage origin of replication; arrow indicates direction of (+) strand synthesis
   5214..5543    +  promoter       SV40 promoter: SV40 enhancer and early promoter
   5610..6401    +  CDS            neo: KKA2_KLEPN - Also known as kan, nptII. Experimental evidence at protein level: Swiss-Prot protein existence level 1. Resistance to kanamycin, neomycin, paromomycin, ribostamycin, butirosin and gentamicin B. From Klebsiella pneumoniae.
   6425..6583    +  CDS            ble (fragment): BLE_KLEPN - Experimental evidence at protein level: Swiss-Prot protein existence level 1. Binding protein with a strong affinity to the bleomycin family of antibiotics. Binds to CL990; an antimitotic-antibiotic compound. From Klebsiella pneumoniae.
   6578..6699    +  polyA_signal   SV40 poly(A) signal: SV40 polyadenylation signal
   6772..6788    -  protein_bind   lac operator: The lac repressor binds to the lac operator to inhibit transcription in E. coli. This inhibition can be relieved by adding lactose or isopropyl-β-D-thiogalactopyranoside (IPTG). lac repressor encoded by lacI
   6796..6826    -  promoter       lac promoter: promoter for the E. coli lac operon
   6841..6862    -  protein_bind   CAP binding site: CAP binding activates transcription in the presence of cAMP. E. coli catabolite activator protein
   6875..6967    -  CDS            lacI (fragment): lac repressor; lacI; The lac repressor binds to the lac operator to inhibit transcription in E. coli. This inhibition can be relieved by adding lactose or isopropyl-β-D-thiogalactopyranoside (IPTG).
   7150..7738    -  rep_origin     ori: high-copy-number ColE1/pMB1/pBR322/pUC origin of replication
   7909..8769    -  CDS            AmpR: β-lactamase; bla; confers resistance to ampicillin, carbenicillin, and related antibiotics
   8770..8874    -  promoter       AmpR promoter: bla
>Addgene plasmid #194772 | CMV-NanoLuc-BRAF-CAT | addgene full sequence | sequence record 397073 | Addgene NGS Result
GACGGATCGGGAGATCCGCCTTTATGTGTAACTCTTGGCTGAAGCTCTTACACCAATGCTGGGGGACATG
TACCTCCCAGGGGCCCAGGAAGACTACGGGAGGCTACACCAACGTCAATCAGAGGGGCCTGTGTAGCTAC
CGATAAGCGGACCCTCAAGAGGGCATTAGCAATAGTGTTTATAAGGCCCCCTTGTTAACCCTAAACGGGT
AGCATATGCTTCCCGGGTAGTAGTATATACTATCCAGACTAACCCTAATTCAATAGCATATGTTACCCAA
CGGGAAGCATATGCTATCGAATTAGGGTTAGTAAAAGGGTCCTAAGGAACAGCGATATCTCCCACCCCAT
GAGCTGTCACGGTTTTATTTACATGGGGTCAGGATTCCACGAGGGTAGTGAACCATTTTAGTCACAAGGG
CAGTGGCTGAAGATCAAGGAGCGGGCAGTGAACTCTCCTGAATCTTCGCCTGCTTCTTCATTCTCCTTCG
TTTAGCTAATAGAATAACTGCTGAGTTGTGAACAGTAAGGTGTATGTGAGGTGCTCGAAAACAAGGTTTC
AGGTGACGCCCCCAGAATAAAATTTGGACGGGGGGTTCAGTGGTGGCATTGTGCTATGACACCAATATAA
CCCTCACAAACCCCTTGGGCAATAAATACTAGTGTAGGAATGAAACATTCTGAATATCTTTAACAATAGA
AATCCATGGGGTGGGGACAAGCCGTAAAGACTGGATGTCCATCTCACACGAATTTATGGCTATGGGCAAC
ACATAATCCTAGTGCAATATGATACTGGGGTTATTAAGATGTGTCCCAGGCAGGGACCAAGACAGGTGAA
CCATGTTGTTACACTCTATTTGTAACAAGGGGAAAGAGAGTGGACGCCGACAGCAGCGGACTCCACTGGT
TGTCTCTAACACCCCCGAAAATTAAACGGGGCTCCACGCCAATGGGGCCCATAAACAAAGACAAGTGGCC
ACTCTTTTTTTTGAAATTGTGGAGTGGGGGCACGCGTCAGCCCCCACACGCCGCCCTGCGGTTTTGGACT
GTAAAATAAGGGTGTAATAACTTGGCTGATTGTAACCCCGCTAACCACTGCGGTCAAACCACTTGCCCAC
AAAACCACTAATGGCACCCCGGGGAATACCTGCATAAGTAGGTGGGCGGGCCAAGATAGGGGCGCGATTG
CTGCGATCTGGAGGACAAATTACACACACTTGCGCCTGAGCGCCAAGCACAGGGTTGTTGGTCCTCATAT
TCACGAGGTCGCTGAGAGCACGGTGGGCTAATGTTGCCATGGGTAGCATATACTACCCAAATATCTGGAT
AGCATATGCTATCCTAATCTATATCTGGGTAGCATAGGCTATCCTAATCTATATCTGGGTAGCATATGCT
ATCCTAATCTATATCTGGGTAGTATATGCTATCCTAATTTATATCTGGGTAGCATAGGCTATCCTAATCT
ATATCTGGGTAGCATATGCTATCCTAATCTATATCTGGGTAGTATATGCTATCCTAATCTGTATCCGGGT
AGCATATGCTATCCTAATAGAGATTAGGGTAGTATATGCTATCCTAATTTATATCTGGGTAGCATATACT
ACCCAAATATCTGGATAGCATATGCTATCCTAATCTATATCTGGGTAGCATATGCTATCCTAATCTATAT
CTGGGTAGCATAGGCTATCCTAATCTATATCTGGGTAGCATATGCTATCCTAATCTATATCTGGGTAGTA
TATGCTATCCTAATTTATATCTGGGTAGCATAGGCTATCCTAATCTATATCTGGGTAGCATATGCTATCC
TAATCTATATCTGGGTAGTATATGCTATCCTAATCTGTATCCGGGTAGCATATGCTATCCTCATGCATAT
ACAGTCAGCATATGATACCCAGTAGTAGAGTGGGAGTGCTATCCTTTGCATATGCCGCCACCTCCCAAGG
GGGCGTGAATTTTCGCTGCTTGTCCTTTTCCTGCTGGGGATCTCCCGATCCCCTATGGTGCACTCTCAGT
ACAATCTGCTCTGATGCCGCATAGTTAAGCCAGTATCTGCTCCCTGCTTGTGTGTTGGAGGTCGCTGAGT
AGTGCGCGAGCAAAATTTAAGCTACAACAAGGCAAGGCTTGACCGACAATTGCATGAAGAATCTGCTTAG
GGTTAGGCGTTTTGCGCTGCTTCGATCACAACTTTGTATAGAAAAGTTGGCCCTGCAGGCGTTACATAAC
TTACGGTAAATGGCCCGCCTGGCTGACCGCCCAACGACCCCCGCCCATTGACGTCAATAATGACGTATGT
TCCCATAGTAACGCCAATAGGGACTTTCCATTGACGTCAATGGGTGGAGTATTTACGGTAAACTGCCCAC
TTGGCAGTACATCAAGTGTATCATATGCCAAGTCCGCCCCCTATTGACGTCAATGACGGTAAATGGCCCG
CCTGGCATTATGCCCAGTACATGACCTTACGGGACTTTCCTACTTGGCAGTACATCTACGTATTAGTCAT
CGCTATTACCATGGTGATGCGGTTTTGGCAGTACACCAATGGGCGTGGATAGCGGTTTGACTCACGGGGA
TTTCCAAGTCTCCACCCCATTGACGTCAATGGGAGTTTGTTTTGGCACCAAAATCAACGGGACTTTCCAA
AATGTCGTAATAACCCCGCCCCGTTGACGCAAATGGGCGGTAGGCGTGTACGGTGGGAGGTCTATATAAG
CAGAGCTCGTTTAGTGAACCGTCAGATCGCCTGGAGACGCCATCCACGCTGTTTTGACCTCCATAGAAGA
CAGCCAACTTTTGTATACAAAGTGGACCATGGTGTTTACTCTCGAGGATTTCGTCGGAGATTGGCGCCAG
ACCGCCGGTTACAACCTTGACCAAGTGCTCGAACAGGGAGGAGTCAGCTCACTGTTCCAGAATCTCGGGG
TGTCTGTGACTCCTATCCAGCGCATCGTCCTTTCTGGCGAAAACGGGCTTAAGATCGACATCCATGTGAT
TATTCCCTACGAGGGACTGTCAGGCGACCAGATGGGGCAAATTGAAAAGATTTTCAAGGTGGTGTATCCG
GTCGACGATCACCACTTCAAGGTGATCCTCCATTATGGGACCCTGGTGATTGACGGAGTGACCCCGAATA
TGATCGACTACTTCGGTCGGCCTTACGAAGGCATTGCTGTGTTCGACGGAAAGAAAATCACTGTCACCGG
TACCCTCTGGAATGGTAACAAAATCATTGACGAGAGACTGATCAACCCTGACGGATCACTTCTGTTCCGG
GTCACCATCAATGGGGTGACCGGTTGGAGGCTGTGCGAGCGCATCCTGGCCGGATCCACAACTTTGTACA
AAAAAGTTGGCACCAGGAATCGAATGAAAACACTTGGTAGACGGGACTCCAGTGATGATTGGGAGATTCC
TGATGGGCAGATTACAGTGGGACAAAGAATTGGATCTGGATCATTTGGAACAGTCTACAAGGGAAAGTGG
CATGGTGATGTGGCAGTGAAAATGTTGAATGTGACAGCACCTACACCTCAGCAGTTACAAGCCTTCAAAA
ATGAAGTAGGAGTACTCAGGAAAACACGACATGTGAATATCCTACTCTTCATGGGCTATTCCACAAAGCC
ACAACTGGCTATTGTTACCCAGTGGTGTGAGGGCTCCAGCTTGTATCACCATCTCCATATCATTGAGACC
AAATTTGAGATGATCAAACTTATAGATATTGCACGACAGACTGCACAGGGCATGGATTACTTACACGCCA
AGTCAATCATCCACAGAGACCTCAAGAGTAATAATATATTTCTTCATGAAGACCTCACAGTAAAAATAGG
TGATTTTGGTCTAGCTACAGTGAAATCTCGATGGAGTGGGTCCCATCAGTTTGAACAGTTGTCTGGATCC
ATTTTGTGGATGGCACCAGAAGTCATCAGAATGCAAGATAAAAATCCATACAGCTTTCAGTCAGATGTAT
ATGCATTTGGGATTGTTCTGTATGAATTGATGACTGGACAGTTACCTTATTCAAACATCAACAACAGGGA
CCAGATAATTTTTATGGTGGGACGAGGATACCTGTCTCCAGATCTCAGTAAGGTACGGAGTAACTGTCCA
AAAGCCATGAAGAGATTAATGGCAGAGTGCCTCAAAAAGAAAAGAGATGAGAGACCACTCTTTCCCCAAA
TTCTCGCCTCTATTGAGCTGCTGGCCCGCTCATTGCCAAAAATTCACCGCAGTGCATCAGAACCCTCCTT
GAATCGGGCTGGTTTCCAAACAGAGGATTTTAGTCTATATGCTTGTGCTTCTCCAAAAACACCCATCCAG
GCAGGGGGATATGGTGCGTTTCCTGTCCACTAATCAACTTTCTTGTACAAAGTTGTGAAATTCTGCAGAT
ATCCATCACACTGGCGGCCGCTCGAGCATGCATCTAGAGGGCCCTATTCTATAGTGTCACCTAAATGCTA
GAGCTCGCTGATCAGCCTCGACTGTGCCTTCTAGTTGCCAGCCATCTGTTGTTTGCCCCTCCCCCGTGCC
TTCCTTGACCCTGGAAGGTGCCACTCCCACTGTCCTTTCCTAATAAAATGAGGAAATTGCATCGCATTGT
CTGAGTAGGTGTCATTCTATTCTGGGGGGTGGGGTGGGGCAGGACAGCAAGGGGGAGGATTGGGAAGACA
ATAGCAGGCATGCTGGGGATGCGGTGGGCTCTATGGCTTCTGAGGCGGAAAGAACCAGCTGGGGCTCTAG
GGGGTATCCCC
[124 nt withheld, positions 4772-4895]
C
[91 nt withheld, positions 4897-4987]
A
[49 nt withheld, positions 4989-5037]
CCTTTGACGTTGGAGTCCACGTTCTTT
[37 nt withheld, positions 5065-5101]
ACCCTATCTCGGTCTATTCTTTTGATTTATAAGGGATTTTGCCGATTTCGGCCTATTGGTTAAAAAATGA
GCTGATTTAACAAAAATTTAACGCGAATTAATTCTGTGGAATGTGTGTCAGTTAGGGTGTGGAAAGTCCC
CAGGCTCCCCAGCAGGCAGAAGTATGCAAAGCATGCATCTCAATTAGTCAGCAACCAGGTGTGGAAAGTC
CCTAGGCTCCCCAGCAGGCAGAAGTATGCAAAGCATGCATCTCAATTAGTCAGCAACCATAGTCCCGCCC
CTAACTCCGCCCATCCCGCCCCTAACTCCGCCCAGTTCCGCCCATTCTCCGCCCCATGGCTGACTAATTT
TTTTTATTTATGCAGAGGCCGAGGCCGCCTCTGCCTCTGAGCTATTCCAGAAGTAGTGAGGAGGCTTTTT
TGGAGGCCTAGGCTTTTGCAAAAAGCTCCCGGGAGCTTGTATATCCATTTTCGGATCTGATCAAGAGACA
GGATGAGGATCGTTTCGCATGATTGAACAAGATGGATTGCACGCAGGTTCTCCGGCCGCTTGGGTGGAGA
GGCTATTCGGCTATGACTGGGCACAACAGACAATCGGCTGCTCTGATGCCGCCGTGTTCCGGCTGTCAGC
GCAGGGGCGCCCGGTTCTTTTTGTCAAGACCGACCTGTCCGGTGCCCTGAATGAACTGCAGGACGAGGCA
GCGCGGCTATCGTGGCTGGCCACGACGGGCGTTCCTTGCGCAGCTGTGCTCGACGTTGTCACTGAAGCGG
GAAGGGACTGGCTGCTATTGGGCGAAGTGCCGGGGCAGGATCTCCTGTCATCTCACCTTGCTCCTGCCGA
GAAAGTATCCATCATGGCTGATGCAATGCGGCGGCTGCATACGCTTGATCCGGCTACCTGCCCATTCGAC
CACCAAGCGAAACATCGCATCGAGCGAGCACGTACTCGGATGGAAGCCGGTCTTGTCGATCAGGATGATC
TGGACGAAGAGCATCAGGGGCTCGCGCCAGCCGAACTGTTCGCCAGGCTCAAGGCGCGCATGCCCGACGG
CGAGGATCTCGTCGTGACCCATGGCGATGCCTGCTTGCCGAATATCATGGTGGAAAATGGCCGCTTTTCT
GGATTCATCGACTGTGGCCGGCTGGGTGTGGCGGACCGCTATCAGGACATAGCGTTGGCTACCCGTGATA
TTGCTGAAGAGCTTGGCGGCGAATGGGCTGACCGCTTCCTCGTGCTTTACGGTATCGCCGCTCCCGATTC
GCAGCGCATCGCCTTCTATCGCCTTCTTGACGAGTTCTTCTGAGCGGGACTCTGGGGTTCGAAATGACCG
ACCAAGCGACGCCCAACCTGCCATCACGAGATTTCGATTCCACCGCCGCCTTCTATGAAAGGTTGGGCTT
CGGAATCGTTTTCCGGGACGCCGGCTGGATGATCCTCCAGCGCGGGGATCTCATGCTGGAGTTCTTCGCC
CACCCCAACTTGTTTATTGCAGCTTATAATGGTTACAAATAAAGCAATAGCATCACAAATTTCACAAATA
AAGCATTTTTTTCACTGCATTCTAGTTGTGGTTTGTCCAAACTCATCAATGTATCTTATCATGTCTGTAT
ACCGTCGACCTCTAGCTAGAGCTTGGCGTAATCATGGTCATAGCTGTTTCCTGTGTGAAATTGTTATCCG
CTCACAATTCCACACAACATACGAGCCGGAAGCATAAAGTGTAAAGCCTGGGGTGCCTAATGAGTGAGCT
AACTCACATTAATTGCGTTGCGCTCACTGCCCGCTTTCCAGTCGGGAAACCTGTCGTGCCAGCTGCATTA
ATGAATCGGCCAACGCGCGGGGAGAGGCGGTTTGCGTATTGGGCGCTCTTCCGCTTCCTCGCTCACTGAC
TCGCTGCGCTCGGTCGTTCGGCTGCGGCGAGCGGTATCAGCTCACTCAAAGGCGGTAATACGGTTATCCA
CAGAATCAGGGGATAACGCAGGAAAGAACATGTGAGCAAAAGGCCAGCAAAAGGCCAGGAACCGTAAAAA
GGCCGCGTTGCTGGCGTTTTTCCATAGGCTCCGCCCCCCTGACGAGCATCACAAAAATCGACGCTCAAGT
CAGAGGTGGCGAAACCCGACAGGACTATAAAGATACCAGGCGTTTCCCCCTGGAAGCTCCCTCGTGCGCT
CTCCTGTTCCGACCCTGCCGCTTACCGGATACCTGTCCGCCTTTCTCCCTTCGGGAAGCGTGGCGCTTTC
TCATAGCTCACGCTGTAGGTATCTCAGTTCGGTGTAGGTCGTTCGCTCCAAGCTGGGCTGTGTGCACGAA
CCCCCCGTTCAGCCCGACCGCTGCGCCTTATCCGGTAACTATCGTCTTGAGTCCAACCCGGTAAGACACG
ACTTATCGCCACTGGCAGCAGCCACTGGTAACAGGATTAGCAGAGCGAGGTATGTAGGCGGTGCTACAGA
GTTCTTGAAGTGGTGGCCTAACTACGGCTACACTAGAAGAACAGTATTTGGTATCTGCGCTCTGCTGAAG
CCAGTTACCTTCGGAAAAAGAGTTGGTAGCTCTTGATCCGGCAAACAAACCACCGCTGGTAGCGGTGGTT
TTTTTGTTTGCAAGCAGCAGATTACGCGCAGAAAAAAAGGATCTCAAGAAGATCCTTTGATCTTTTCTAC
GGGGTCTGACGCTCAGTGGAACGAAAACTCACGTTAAGGGATTTTGGTCATGAGATTATCAAAAAGGATC
TTCACCTAGATCCTTTTAAATTAAAAATGAAGTTTTAAATCAATCTAAAGTATATATGAGTAAACTTGGT
CTGACAGTTACCAATGCTTAATCAGTGAGGCACCTATCTCAGCGATCTGTCTATTTCGTTCATCCATAGT
TGCCTGACTCCCCGTCGTGTAGATAACTACGATACGGGAGGGCTTACCATCTGGCCCCAGTGCTGCAATG
ATACCGCGAGACCCACGCTCACCGGCTCCAGATTTATCAGCAATAAACCAGCCAGCCGGAAGGGCCGAGC
GCAGAAGTGGTCCTGCAACTTTATCCGCCTCCATCCAGTCTATTAATTGTTGCCGGGAAGCTAGAGTAAG
TAGTTCGCCAGTTAATAGTTTGCGCAACGTTGTTGCCATTGCTACAGGCATCGTGGTGTCACGCTCGTCG
TTTGGTATGGCTTCATTCAGCTCCGGTTCCCAACGATCAAGGCGAGTTACATGATCCCCCATGTTGTGCA
AAAAAGCGGTTAGCTCCTTCGGTCCTCCGATCGTTGTCAGAAGTAAGTTGGCCGCAGTGTTATCACTCAT
GGTTATGGCAGCACTGCATAATTCTCTTACTGTCATGCCATCCGTAAGATGCTTTTCTGTGACTGGTGAG
TACTCAACCAAGTCATTCTGAGAATAGTGTATGCGGCGACCGAGTTGCTCTTGCCCGGCGTCAATACGGG
ATAATACCGCGCCACATAGCAGAACTTTAAAAGTGCTCATCATTGGAAAACGTTCTTCGGGGCGAAAACT
CTCAAGGATCTTACCGCTGTTGAGATCCAGTTCGATGTAACCCACTCGTGCACCCAACTGATCTTCAGCA
TCTTTTACTTTCACCAGCGTTTCTGGGTGAGCAAAAACAGGAAGGCAAAATGCCGCAAAAAAGGGAATAA
GGGCGACACGGAAATGTTGAATACTCATACTCTTCCTTTTTCAATATTATTGAAGCATTTATCAGGGTTA
TTGTCTCATGAGCGGATACATATTTGAATGTATTTAGAAAAATAAACAAATAGGGGTTCCGCGCACATTT
CCCCGAAAAGTGCCACCTGACGTC
